Addgene plasmid #135837: D21_Ld_141150
Purpose: Expression of Leishmania donovani ectodomain in mammalian cells
Depositing lab: Gavin Wright. Depositing organization: Wellcome Sanger Institute. Publication: Systematic identification of genes encoding cell surface and secreted proteins that are essential for in vitro growth and infection in Leishmania donovani. Roberts AJ, Ong HB, Clare S, Brandt C, Harcourt K, Franssen SU, Cotton JA, Muller-Sienerth N, Wright GJ. PLoS Pathog. 2022 Feb 24;18(2):e1010364. doi: 10.1371/journal.ppat.1010364. eCollection 2022 Feb. PubMed 35202447.
Backbone
  Vector backbone: pTT3
  Backbone manufacturer: Yves Durocher, NRC
  Backbone size w/o insert (bp): 6132
  Vector type: Mammalian Expression
Growth in bacteria
  Bacterial resistance: Ampicillin, 100 μg/mL
  Growth temperature: 37°C
  Growth strain: DH5alpha
  Copy number: High Copy
Gene/Insert
  Gene/Insert name: hypothetical protein, conserved (alt name: LDPBK_141150)
  Species: Leishmania donovani
  Insert size (bp): 1089
  Tag / fusion protein: biotinylation sequence and His tag (C terminal on insert)
  Cloning method: Unknown
Terms and licenses: Academic/Nonprofit Terms; Industry Terms: Not Available to Industry
How to cite: D21_Ld_141150 was a gift from Gavin Wright (Addgene plasmid # 135837 ; http://n2t.net/addgene:135837 ; RRID:Addgene_135837)
