[The description below was written by a language model from this plasmid's Addgene catalogue record and pLannotate feature annotations shown in this document.]
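Description:
D21_Ld_141150 is a mammalian expression plasmid built on the pTT3 backbone, designed to produce the ectodomain of a Leishmania donovani protein as a soluble, secreted recombinant product. The insert, about 1.1 kb, encodes a conserved hypothetical protein (LDPBK_141150) and carries a C-terminal biotinylation sequence and His tag. In bacteria the 7.2 kb plasmid is maintained through a high-copy ColE1/pUC-type origin and selected with ampicillin via the β-lactamase gene. Short lac-region, tet promoter and bla fragments in the annotation appear to be backbone remnants rather than functional parts.

Expression is driven by the human CMV immediate early enhancer and promoter, which span the numbering origin of the circular sequence. Downstream lie adenovirus-derived leader and splice elements and a chimeric intron fragment; the short antisense "PTP" hit is most likely an annotation artefact of this adenoviral leader region. A fragment matching the mouse immunoglobulin heavy chain signal sequence sits immediately upstream of the unannotated region where the insert and its tags must lie, consistent with directing the ectodomain into the secretory pathway, and a rabbit β-globin polyadenylation signal terminates the transcript. The feature table does not annotate the insert, biotinylation sequence or His tag themselves. An Epstein-Barr virus oriP fragment allows episomal maintenance in cells that supply EBNA1, which generally enhances yield in transient transfection.

The His tag allows metal-affinity purification, and the biotinylation sequence allows enzymatic biotinylation for capture on streptavidin. The associated study systematically examined L. donovani cell surface and secreted proteins. The record does not state the specific downstream use of this protein.
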