Features (pLannotate 1.2.2; 17 found; start..end, strand, type, name):
      2..201     +  promoter       CMV promoter: human cytomegalovirus (CMV) immediate early promoter
    269..307     +  misc_feature   Ad SA (fragment): adenovirus major late transcript splice acceptor (Friedrich and Soriano, 1991)
    340..549     -  CDS            PTP (fragment): TERM_ADE02 - Experimental evidence at protein level: Swiss-Prot protein existence level 1. Protein covalently bound to the viral DNA that acts as a primer for viral genomic replication by DNA strand displacement. Assembles on the viral origin of replication in an initiation complex with viral polymerase, DBP, host NFIA and host POU2F1/OCT1. During initiation, the polymerase covalently couples the first dCTP with Ser- 580 of pTP. The terminal protein stimulates the template activity over 20 fold compared to protein-free templates. Neo-synthesized viral genomes are linked to two preterminal prot
    580..669     +  intron         chimeric intron (fragment): chimera between introns from adenovirus and immunoglobulin heavy chain genes
    688..734     +  CDS            IgH signal sequence (fragment): signal sequence from the mouse immunoglobulin heavy chain variable region
   2068..2123    +  polyA_signal   β-globin poly(A) signal: rabbit β-globin polyadenylation signal (Gil and Proudfoot, 1987)
   2637..4318    -  rep_origin     oriP (fragment): Epstein-Barr virus oriP replication origin (Yates et al., 2000)
   4445..4549    +  promoter       AmpR promoter: bla
   4550..5410    +  CDS            AmpR: β-lactamase; bla; confers resistance to ampicillin, carbenicillin, and related antibiotics
   5581..6169    +  rep_origin     ori: high-copy-number ColE1/pMB1/pBR322/pUC origin of replication
   6352..6444    +  CDS            lacI (fragment): lac repressor; lacI; The lac repressor binds to the lac operator to inhibit transcription in E. coli. This inhibition can be relieved by adding lactose or isopropyl-β-D-thiogalactopyranoside (IPTG).
   6457..6478    +  protein_bind   CAP binding site: CAP binding activates transcription in the presence of cAMP. E. coli catabolite activator protein
   6493..6523    +  promoter       lac promoter: promoter for the E. coli lac operon
   6531..6547    +  protein_bind   lac operator: The lac repressor binds to the lac operator to inhibit transcription in E. coli. This inhibition can be relieved by adding lactose or isopropyl-β-D-thiogalactopyranoside (IPTG). lac repressor encoded by lacI
   6617..6633    +  promoter       tet promoter (fragment): E. coli promoter for tetracycline efflux protein gene
   6643..6668    -  CDS            bla(M) (fragment): β-lactamase lacking the signal sequence; bla(M); allows cytosolic expression of β-lactamase
   6842..7221    +  enhancer       CMV enhancer: human cytomegalovirus immediate early enhancer
>Addgene plasmid #135837 | D21_Ld_141150 | addgene full sequence | sequence record 274546 | Addgene NGS Result
GTGATGCGGTTTTGGCAGTACACCAATGGGCGTGGATAGCGGTTTGACTCACGGGGATTTCCAAGTCTCC
ACCCCATTGACGTCAATGGGAGTTTGTTTTGGCACCAAAATCAACGGGACTTTCCAAAATGTCGTAATAA
CCCCGCCCCGTTGACGCAAATGGGCGGTAGGCGTGTACGGTGGGAGGTCTATATAAGCAGAGCTCGTTTA
GTGAACCGTCAGATCCTCACTCTCTTCCGCATCGCTGTCTGCGAGGGCCAGCTGTTGGGCTCGCGGTTGA
GGACAAACTCTTCGCGGTCTTTCCAGTACTCTTGGATCGGAAACCCGTCGGCCTCCGAACGGTACTCCGC
CACCGAGGGACCTGAGCGAGTCCGCATCGACCGGATCGGAAAACCTCTCGAGAAAGGCGTCTAACCAGTC
ACAGTCGCAAGGTAGGCTGAGCACCGTGGCGGGCGGCAGCGGGTGGCGGTCGGGGTTGTTTCTGGCGGAG
GTGCTGCTGATGATGTAATTAAAGTAGGCGGTCTTGAGACGGCGGATGGTCGAGGTGAGGTGTGGCAGGC
TTGAGATCCAGCTGTTGGGGTGAGTACTCCCTCTCAAAAGCGGGCATTACTTCTGCGCTAAGATTGTCAG
TTTCCAAAAACGAGGAGGATTTGATATTCACCTGGCCCGATCTGGCCATACACTTGAGTGACAATGACAT
CCACTTTGCCTTTCTCTCCACAGGTGTCCACTCCCAGGTCCAAGTTTGCCACCATGGAGTTTCAGACCCA
GGTACTCATGTCCCTGCTGCTCTGCATGTCTGGTGCGGCCGCCACCAGCAGCTTTTGCCTGAGAGGCAGA
GACACCCACGGCCCCAGACTGAGCTGTGACGCCCACCTGACAGTGTCCGCCGTGGCCCTGTTCTACTACG
GCAGCAGCGAGATCAACAGATGCGCCGTGCAGAGCAGAGCCACCGCCGTGCCTGGCGTGCTGATGGTCCG
AGCCGCCACAGCCGAAAGCAGCGCTGGCGGCTCTGAGGAAGAAGCCGGCGGAACAGACGCCTGGGGCACA
ATCGCCATGAAGCGGGCCCTGAACTACGACAGCGGCCTGAAGCCCTTCATGACCCCCTGGCGGGAAGTGC
GGAGAGCCCTGAGAGATGCCGGCTGCTTCAGCACCCTGGCCCTGCCTAGACTGACCCTGCCCACCGATAG
AGCCAGCCCCAGAGTGGGCGACGTGTCCCCAGAATCCAGCACCGCCCTGCCCCCCCTGTGCAGAAAGCCC
CTGGTCCTGATGAGCGGCAGAGGCAGGGATTGCGCCAGCTGCAGCTCCTTCGCCAGCGACGTGCTGGAAC
ACTACCGGGCCGAGTGGGAGTACATCCGGGCCCACGTGACCCTGGTGGACGCCGGCGATCCCATGACCGA
GGAACTCGTGCGGAACCCCTACCCTCTGTGGTACGATCCCGCCGAGGCCGGACCCTGGATGACCCTGACC
AAGGTGTCCGAAGTGCGCAGGGCTGAGGGGGATGTGGTGGCCGCTGCCAGCGGCGCCTCTTCTACATCTG
GCGCCCCTAGCCACGACGTGGCCCAGACCCTGCAGCAGTCCGACGTGGAAGATTACACCCTGTTCAACAT
GGGCGTGCGGCGGAAGGCCGCATTTCTGCTGCAGTCCCCAACCGTGCAGGCCACCCACCACTGGTCCCGG
CTGGTCAAGAGAGCCTTCGCCGGCCAGAGCGAGTACGTGCTGCGGATCGTGTTCGCCTACCCCCACAACG
GCAGCGTGATGCGGGACATCGTGAACGAGGAAGTGACCGTCGGCGGCAGCCAGGCCGACTACCTGCACTT
CTTCAACAAGGCCCAGCCATTCTTCCACTGCGTGAAGAAAGCCGTGCGCGTGATGGACTGGCTGCAGAGA
TACGGCGACTATGGCGCGCCCGGCAGCCTGCACCACATCCTGGACGCCCAGAAGATGCTGTGGAACCACA
GGGACAGGAACCTGCCTCCTCTGGCCCCTCTGGGCCCCCACCACCATCACCACCATTGAGTCTAGACACG
TGATTAATTAAGGATCCCCCGACCTCGACCTCTGGCTAATAAAGGAAATTTATTTTCATTGCAATAGTGT
GTTGGAATTTTTTGTGTCTCTCACTCGGAAGGACATATGGGAGGGCAAATCATTTGGTCGAGATCCCTCG
GAGATCTCTAGCTAGAGGATCGATCCCCGCCCCGGACGAACTAAACCTGACTACGACATCTCTGCCCCTT
CTTCGCGGGGCAGTGCATGTAATCCCTTCAGTTGGTTGGTACAACTTGCCAACTGGGCCCTGTTCCACAT
GTGACACGGGGGGGGACCAAACACAAAGGGGTTCTCTGACTGTAGTTGACATCCTTATAAATGGATGTGC
ACATTTGCCAACACTGAGTGGCTTTCATCCTGGAGCAGACTTTGCAGTCTGTGGACTGCAACACAACATT
GCCTTTATGTGTAACTCTTGGCTGAAGCTCTTACACCAATGCTGGGGGACATGTACCTCCCAGGGGCCCA
GGAAGACTACGGGAGGCTACACCAACGTCAATCAGAGGGGCCTGTGTAGCTACCGATAAGCGGACCCTCA
AGAGGGCATTAGCAATAGTGTTTATAAGGCCCCCTTGTTAACCCTAAACGGGTAGCATATGCTTCCCGGG
TAGTAGTATATACTATCCAGACTAACCCTAATTCAATAGCATATGTTACCCAACGGGAAGCATATGCTAT
CGAATTAGGGTTAGTAAAAGGGTCCTAAGGAACAGCGATATCTCCCACCCCATGAGCTGTCACGGTTTTA
TTTACATGGGGTCAGGATTCCACGAGGGTAGTGAACCATTTTAGTCACAAGGGCAGTGGCTGAAGATCAA
GGAGCGGGCAGTGAACTCTCCTGAATCTTCGCCTGCTTCTTCATTCTCCTTCGTTTAGCTAATAGAATAA
CTGCTGAGTTGTGAACAGTAAGGTGTATGTGAGGTGCTCGAAAACAAGGTTTCAGGTGACGCCCCCAGAA
TAAAATTTGGACGGGGGGTTCAGTGGTGGCATTGTGCTATGACACCAATATAACCCTCACAAACCCCTTG
GGCAATAAATACTAGTGTAGGAATGAAACATTCTGAATATCTTTAACAATAGAAATCCATGGGGTGGGGA
CAAGCCGTAAAGACTGGATGTCCATCTCACACGAATTTATGGCTATGGGCAACACATAATCCTAGTGCAA
TATGATACTGGGGTTATTAAGATGTGTCCCAGGCAGGGACCAAGACAGGTGAACCATGTTGTTACACTCT
ATTTGTAACAAGGGGAAAGAGAGTGGACGCCGACAGCAGCGGACTCCACTGGTTGTCTCTAACACCCCCG
AAAATTAAACGGGGCTCCACGCCAATGGGGCCCATAAACAAAGACAAGTGGCCACTCTTTTTTTTGAAAT
TGTGGAGTGGGGGCACGCGTCAGCCCCCACACGCCGCCCTGCGGTTTTGGACTGTAAAATAAGGGTGTAA
TAACTTGGCTGATTGTAACCCCGCTAACCACTGCGGTCAAACCACTTGCCCACAAAACCACTAATGGCAC
CCCGGGGAATACCTGCATAAGTAGGTGGGCGGGCCAAGATAGGGGCGCGATTGCTGCGATCTGGAGGACA
AATTACACACACTTGCGCCTGAGCGCCAAGCACAGGGTTGTTGGTCCTCATATTCACGAGGTCGCTGAGA
GCACGGTGGGCTAATGTTGCCATGGGTAGCATATACTACCCAAATATCTGGATAGCATATGCTATCCTAA
TCTATATCTGGGTAGCATAGGCTATCCTAATCTATATCTGGGTAGCATATGCTATCCTAATCTATATCTG
GGTAGTATATGCTATCCTAATTTATATCTGGGTAGCATAGGCTATCCTAATCTATATCTGGGTAGCATAT
GCTATCCTAATCTATATCTGGGTAGTATATGCTATCCTAATCTGTATCCGGGTAGCATATGCTATCCTAA
TAGAGATTAGGGTAGTATATGCTATCCTAATTTATATCTGGGTAGCATATACTACCCAAATATCTGGATA
GCATATGCTATCCTAATCTATATCTGGGTAGCATATGCTATCCTAATCTATATCTGGGTAGCATAGGCTA
TCCTAATCTATATCTGGGTAGCATATGCTATCCTAATCTATATCTGGGTAGTATATGCTATCCTAATTTA
TATCTGGGTAGCATAGGCTATCCTAATCTATATCTGGGTAGCATATGCTATCCTAATCTATATCTGGGTA
GTATATGCTATCCTAATCTGTATCCGGGTAGCATATGCTATCCTCATGATAAGCTGTCAAACATGAGAAT
TTTCTTGAAGACGAAAGGGCCTCGTGATACGCCTATTTTTATAGGTTAATGTCATGATAATAATGGTTTC
TTAGACGTCAGGTGGCACTTTTCGGGGAAATGTGCGCGGAACCCCTATTTGTTTATTTTTCTAAATACAT
TCAAATATGTATCCGCTCATGAGACAATAACCCTGATAAATGCTTCAATAATATTGAAAAAGGAAGAGTA
TGAGTATTCAACATTTCCGTGTCGCCCTTATTCCCTTTTTTGCGGCATTTTGCCTTCCTGTTTTTGCTCA
CCCAGAAACGCTGGTGAAAGTAAAAGATGCTGAAGATCAGTTGGGTGCACGAGTGGGTTACATCGAACTG
GATCTCAACAGCGGTAAGATCCTTGAGAGTTTTCGCCCCGAAGAACGTTTTCCAATGATGAGCACTTTTA
AAGTTCTGCTATGTGGCGCGGTATTATCCCGTGTTGACGCCGGGCAAGAGCAACTCGGTCGCCGCATACA
CTATTCTCAGAATGACTTGGTTGAGTACTCACCAGTCACAGAAAAGCATCTTACGGATGGCATGACAGTA
AGAGAATTATGCAGTGCTGCCATAACCATGAGTGATAACACTGCGGCCAACTTACTTCTGACAACGATCG
GAGGACCGAAGGAGCTAACCGCTTTTTTGCACAACATGGGGGATCATGTAACTCGCCTTGATCGTTGGGA
ACCGGAGCTGAATGAAGCCATACCAAACGACGAGCGTGACACCACGATGCCTGCAGCAATGGCAACAACG
TTGCGCAAACTATTAACTGGCGAACTACTTACTCTAGCTTCCCGGCAACAATTAATAGACTGGATGGAGG
CGGATAAAGTTGCAGGACCACTTCTGCGCTCGGCCCTTCCGGCTGGCTGGTTTATTGCTGATAAATCTGG
AGCCGGTGAGCGTGGGTCTCGCGGTATCATTGCAGCACTGGGGCCAGATGGTAAGCCCTCCCGTATCGTA
GTTATCTACACGACGGGGAGTCAGGCAACTATGGATGAACGAAATAGACAGATCGCTGAGATAGGTGCCT
CACTGATTAAGCATTGGTAACTGTCAGACCAAGTTTACTCATATATACTTTAGATTGATTTAAAACTTCA
TTTTTAATTTAAAAGGATCTAGGTGAAGATCCTTTTTGATAATCTCATGACCAAAATCCCTTAACGTGAG
TTTTCGTTCCACTGAGCGTCAGACCCCGTAGAAAAGATCAAAGGATCTTCTTGAGATCCTTTTTTTCTGC
GCGTAATCTGCTGCTTGCAAACAAAAAAACCACCGCTACCAGCGGTGGTTTGTTTGCCGGATCAAGAGCT
ACCAACTCTTTTTCCGAAGGTAACTGGCTTCAGCAGAGCGCAGATACCAAATACTGTTCTTCTAGTGTAG
CCGTAGTTAGGCCACCACTTCAAGAACTCTGTAGCACCGCCTACATACCTCGCTCTGCTAATCCTGTTAC
CAGTGGCTGCTGCCAGTGGCGATAAGTCGTGTCTTACCGGGTTGGACTCAAGACGATAGTTACCGGATAA
GGCGCAGCGGTCGGGCTGAACGGGGGGTTCGTGCACACAGCCCAGCTTGGAGCGAACGACCTACACCGAA
CTGAGATACCTACAGCGTGAGCTATGAGAAAGCGCCACGCTTCCCGAAGGGAGAAAGGCGGACAGGTATC
CGGTAAGCGGCAGGGTCGGAACAGGAGAGCGCACGAGGGAGCTTCCAGGGGGAAACGCCTGGTATCTTTA
TAGTCCTGTCGGGTTTCGCCACCTCTGACTTGAGCGTCGATTTTTGTGATGCTCGTCAGGGGGGCGGAGC
CTATGGAAAAACGCCAGCAACGCGGCCTTTTTACGGTTCCTGGCCTTTTGCTGGCCTTTTGCTCACATGT
TCTTTCCTGCGTTATCCCCTGATTCTGTGGATAACCGTATTACCGCCTTTGAGTGAGCTGATACCGCTCG
CCGCAGCCGAACGACCGAGCGCAGCGAGTCAGTGAGCGAGGAAGCGGAAGAGCGCCCAATACGCAAACCG
CCTCTCCCCGCGCGTTGGCCGATTCATTAATGCAGCTGGCACGACAGGTTTCCCGACTGGAAAGCGGGCA
GTGAGCGCAACGCAATTAATGTGAGTTAGCTCACTCATTAGGCACCCCAGGCTTTACACTTTATGCTTCC
GGCTCGTATGTTGTGTGGAATTGTGAGCGGATAACAATTTCACACAGGAAACAGCTATGACCATGATTAC
GCCAAGCTCTAGCTAGAGGTCGACCAATTCTCATGTTTGACAGCTTATCATCGCAGATCCGGGCAACGTT
GTTGCCATTGCTGCAGGCGCAGAACTGGTAGGTATGGAAGATCTATACATTGAATCAATATTGGCAATTA
GCCATATTAGTCATTGGTTATATAGCATAAATCAATATTGGCTATTGGCCATTGCATACGTTGTATCTAT
ATCATAATATGTACATTTATATTGGCTCATGTCCAATATGACCGCCATGTTGACATTGATTATTGACTAG
TTATTAATAGTAATCAATTACGGGGTCATTAGTTCATAGCCCATATATGGAGTTCCGCGTTACATAACTT
ACGGTAAATGGCCCGCCTGGCTGACCGCCCAACGACCCCCGCCCATTGACGTCAATAATGACGTATGTTC
CCATAGTAACGCCAATAGGGACTTTCCATTGACGTCAATGGGTGGAGTATTTACGGTAAACTGCCCACTT
GGCAGTACATCAAGTGTATCATATGCCAAGTCCGCCCCCTATTGACGTCAATGACGGTAAATGGCCCGCC
TGGCATTATGCCCAGTACATGACCTTACGGGACTTTCCTACTTGGCAGTACATCTACGTATTAGTCATCG
CTATTACCATG
